Addgene plasmid #119992: pMaCTag-13
Purpose: Template for C-terminal PCR tagging of mammalian genes (without selection) with mCherry
Depositing lab: Michael Knop. Depositing organization: Universitaet Heidelberg. Publication: CRISPR-Cas12a-assisted PCR tagging of mammalian genes. Fueller J, Herbst K, Meurer M, Gubicza K, Kurtulmus B, Knopf JD, Kirrmaier D, Buchmuller BC, Pereira G, Lemberg MK, Knop M. J Cell Biol. 2020 Jun 1;219(6). pii: 151766. doi: 10.1083/jcb.201910210. PubMed 32406907.
Backbone
  Vector backbone: pFA6a
  Backbone size w/o insert (bp): 2412
  Vector type: PCR Template
Growth in bacteria
  Bacterial resistance: Ampicillin, 100 μg/mL
  Growth temperature: 37°C
  Growth strain: DH5alpha
  Copy number: High Copy
Gene/Insert
  Gene/Insert name: mCherry
  Species: H. sapiens (human)
  Promoter: None
  Tag / fusion protein: mCherry (C terminal on backbone)
  Cloning method: Restriction Enzyme; 5′ cloning site BamHI (not destroyed); 3′ cloning site SpeI (not destroyed)
  Sequencing primers: 5′ SP6; 3′ AAACCACAACTAGAATGCAGTG
Terms and licenses: Academic/Nonprofit Terms; Industry Terms: Not Available to Industry
Depositor comments: Template plasmid for C-terminal PCR tagging of mammalian genes. For M1 and M2 tagging oligo design please visit www.pcr-tagging.com Please visit https://www.biorxiv.org/content/early/2018/11/20/473876 for BioRxiv preprint
How to cite: pMaCTag-13 was a gift from Michael Knop (Addgene plasmid # 119992 ; http://n2t.net/addgene:119992 ; RRID:Addgene_119992)
