[The description below was written by a language model from this plasmid's Addgene catalogue record, the feature table of its GenBank file and pLannotate feature annotations shown in this document.]
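Description:
pMaCTag-13 is a 3.6 kb PCR template plasmid built on the pFA6a backbone. It is not meant to be delivered or expressed as an intact vector. Instead it supplies the cassette that is amplified to make linear donor fragments for C-terminal tagging of endogenous mammalian genes by CRISPR-Cas12a-assisted PCR tagging. It is propagated in E. coli as a high-copy plasmid, using a ColE1/pUC-type origin and the bla (AmpR) gene with its own promoter for ampicillin selection. SP6 and T7 phage promoters flank the cassette region and serve mainly as sequencing primer sites. The short lacI, rop and bom fragments picked up by automated annotation are backbone remnants.

The payload, cloned between BamHI and SpeI, starts with a mammalian codon-optimized mCherry coding sequence. It has no promoter of its own, so after in-frame integration at the 3′ end of a target gene the red fluorescent fusion is expressed from the endogenous locus. An SV40 polyadenylation signal follows to terminate the tagged transcript. Downstream is a human U6 RNA polymerase III promoter flanked by two loxP sites. No guide RNA sequence is annotated after it. In the PCR tagging scheme, the gene-specific tagging oligos (called M1 and M2 in the record) are expected to add the homology arms, and the reverse oligo the Cas12a crRNA, so that the amplified fragment drives its own crRNA from U6. The loxP sites should allow Cre-mediated removal of the U6 element after integration, though the record does not state this purpose. This version carries no mammalian selection marker, so tagged cells would have to be found by fluorescence rather than drug selection. The two feature tables describe the same sequence, offset by 17 nt.
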