LOCUS       Exported 3629 bp ds-DNA circular SYN 12-MAY-2021
DEFINITION  Template for C-terminal PCR tagging of mammalian genes (without
            selection) with mCherry.
ACCESSION   .
VERSION     .
KEYWORDS    pMaCTag-13
SOURCE      synthetic DNA construct
  ORGANISM  synthetic DNA construct
REFERENCE   1 (bases 1 to 3629)
  AUTHORS   Fueller J, Herbst K, Meurer M, Gubicza K, Kurtulmus B, Knopf JD,
            Kirrmaier D, Buchmuller BC, Pereira G, Lemberg MK, Knop M
  TITLE     CRISPR-Cas12a-assisted PCR tagging of mammalian genes.
  JOURNAL   J Cell Biol. 2020 Jun 1;219(6). pii: 151766. doi:
            10.1083/jcb.201910210.
  PUBMED    32406907
REFERENCE   2 (bases 1 to 3629)
  AUTHORS   .
  TITLE     Direct Submission
  JOURNAL   Exported May 12, 2021 from SnapGene Server 1.1.58
            http://www.snapgene.com
FEATURES             Location/Qualifiers
     source          1..3629
                     /organism="synthetic DNA construct"
                     /mol_type="other DNA"
     CDS             64..771
                     /codon_start=1
                     /product="monomeric derivative of DsRed fluorescent protein
                     (Shaner et al., 2004)"
                     /label=mCherry
                     /note="mammalian codon-optimized"
                     /translation="VSKGEEDNMAIIKEFMRFKVHMEGSVNGHEFEIEGEGEGRPYEGT
                     QTAKLKVTKGGPLPFAWDILSPQFMYGSKAYVKHPADIPDYLKLSFPEGFKWERVMNFE
                     DGGVVTVTQDSSLQDGEFIYKVKLRGTNFPSDGPVMQKKTMGWEASSERMYPEDGALKG
                     EIKQRLKLKDGGHYDAEVKTTYKAKKPVQLPGAYNVNIKLDITSHNEDYTIVEQYERAE
                     GRHSTGGMDELYK"
     primer_bind     complement(206..224)
                     /label=mCherry-R
                     /note="mCherry, reverse primer"
     primer_bind     474..493
                     /label=mCherry-F
                     /note="mCherry, forward primer"
     polyA_signal    778..899
                     /label=SV40 poly(A) signal
                     /note="SV40 polyadenylation signal"
     primer_bind     complement(815..834)
                     /label=SV40pA-R
                     /note="SV40 polyA, reverse primer"
     primer_bind     869..888
                     /label=EBV-rev
                     /note="SV40 polyA terminator, reverse primer"
     protein_bind    906..939
                     /label=loxP
                     /bound_moiety="Cre recombinase"
                     /note="Cre-mediated recombination occurs in the 8-bp core
                     sequence (GCATACAT)."
     promoter        946..1186
                     /label=U6 promoter
                     /note="RNA polymerase III promoter for human U6 snRNA"
     primer_bind     946..966
                     /label=hU6-F
                     /note="Human U6 promoter, forward primer"
     primer_bind     1117..1136
                     /label=LKO.1 5'
                     /note="Human U6 promoter, forward primer"
     protein_bind    1196..1229
                     /label=loxP
                     /bound_moiety="Cre recombinase"
                     /note="Cre-mediated recombination occurs in the 8-bp core
                     sequence (GCATACAT)."
     primer_bind     complement(1266..1285)
                     /label=T7
                     /note="T7 promoter, forward primer"
     promoter        complement(1267..1285)
                     /label=T7 promoter
                     /note="promoter for bacteriophage T7 RNA polymerase"
     primer_bind     complement(1372..1389)
                     /label=L4440
                     /note="L4440 vector, forward primer"
     rep_origin      complement(1543..2131)
                     /direction=LEFT
                     /label=ori
                     /note="high-copy-number ColE1/pMB1/pBR322/pUC origin of
                     replication"
     primer_bind     complement(1623..1642)
                     /label=pBR322ori-F
                     /note="pBR322 origin, forward primer"
     CDS             complement(2302..3162)
                     /codon_start=1
                     /gene="bla"
                     /product="beta-lactamase"
                     /label=AmpR
                     /note="confers resistance to ampicillin, carbenicillin, and
                     related antibiotics"
                     /translation="MSIQHFRVALIPFFAAFCLPVFAHPETLVKVKDAEDQLGARVGYI
                     ELDLNSGKILESFRPEERFPMMSTFKVLLCGAVLSRIDAGQEQLGRRIHYSQNDLVEYS
                     PVTEKHLTDGMTVRELCSAAITMSDNTAANLLLTTIGGPKELTAFLHNMGDHVTRLDRW
                     EPELNEAIPNDERDTTMPVAMATTLRKLLTGELLTLASRQQLIDWMEADKVAGPLLRSA
                     LPAGWFIADKSGAGERGSRGIIAALGPDGKPSRIVVIYTTGSQATMDERNRQIAEIGAS
                     LIKHW"
     primer_bind     2925..2944
                     /label=Amp-R
                     /note="Ampicillin resistance gene, reverse primer"
     promoter        complement(3163..3267)
                     /gene="bla"
                     /label=AmpR promoter
     primer_bind     3335..3353
                     /label=pBRforEco
                     /note="pBR322 vectors, upsteam of EcoRI site, forward
                     primer"
     primer_bind     complement(3391..3413)
                     /label=pGEX 3'
                     /note="pGEX vectors, reverse primer"
     primer_bind     3513..3532
                     /label=pRS-marker
                     /note="pRS vectors, use to sequence yeast selectable
                     marker"
     promoter        3613..2
                     /label=SP6 promoter
                     /note="promoter for bacteriophage SP6 RNA polymerase"
     primer_bind     3613..1
                     /label=SP6
                     /note="SP6 promoter, forward primer"
ORIGIN
        1 gaacgcggcc gccagctgaa gcttcgtacg tcaggtggag gaggtagtgg cggaggcgga
       61 tccgtgagca agggcgagga ggataacatg gccatcatca aggagttcat gcgcttcaag
      121 gtgcacatgg agggctccgt gaacggccac gagttcgaga tcgagggcga gggcgagggc
      181 cgcccctacg agggcaccca gaccgccaag ctgaaggtga ccaagggtgg ccccctgccc
      241 ttcgcctggg acatcctgtc ccctcagttc atgtacggct ccaaggccta cgtgaagcac
      301 cccgccgaca tccccgacta cttgaagctg tccttccccg agggcttcaa gtgggagcgc
      361 gtgatgaact tcgaggacgg cggcgtggtg accgtgaccc aggactcctc cctgcaggac
      421 ggcgagttca tctacaaggt gaagctgcgc ggcaccaact tcccctccga cggccccgta
      481 atgcagaaga agaccatggg ctgggaggcc tcctccgagc ggatgtaccc cgaggacggc
      541 gccctgaagg gcgagatcaa gcagaggctg aagctgaagg acggcggcca ctacgacgct
      601 gaggtcaaga ccacctacaa ggccaagaag cccgtgcagc tgcccggcgc ctacaacgtc
      661 aacatcaagt tggacatcac ctcccacaac gaggactaca ccatcgtgga acagtacgaa
      721 cgcgccgagg gccgccactc caccggcggc atggacgagc tgtacaagtg aactagtaac
      781 ttgtttattg cagcttataa tggttacaaa taaagcaata gcatcacaaa tttcacaaat
      841 aaagcatttt tttcactgca ttctagttgt ggtttgtcca aactcatcaa tgtatcttag
      901 tcgatataac ttcgtatagc atacattata cgaagttatg tcgaggaggg cctatttccc
      961 atgattcctt catatttgca tatacgatac aaggctgtta gagagataat tggaattaat
     1021 ttgactgtaa acacaaagat attagtacaa aatacgtgac gtagaaagta ataatttctt
     1081 gggtagtttg cagttttaaa attatgtttt aaaatggact atcatatgct taccgtaact
     1141 tgaaagtatt tcgatttctt ggctttatat atcttgtgga aaggacgaaa caccgataac
     1201 ttcgtatagc atacattata cgaagttatg gtaccgatgc agctagcccg cggatctgcc
     1261 ggtctcccta tagtgagtcg tattaatttc gataagccag gttaacctgc attaatgaat
     1321 cggccaacgc gcggggagag gcggtttgcg tattgggcgc tcttccgctt cctcgctcac
     1381 tgactcgctg cgctcggtcg ttcggctgcg gcgagcggta tcagctcact caaaggcggt
     1441 aatacggtta tccacagaat caggggataa cgcaggaaag aacatgtgag caaaaggcca
     1501 gcaaaaggcc aggaaccgta aaaaggccgc gttgctggcg tttttccata ggctccgccc
     1561 ccctgacgag catcacaaaa atcgacgctc aagtcagagg tggcgaaacc cgacaggact
     1621 ataaagatac caggcgtttc cccctggaag ctccctcgtg cgctctcctg ttccgaccct
     1681 gccgcttacc ggatacctgt ccgcctttct cccttcggga agcgtggcgc tttctcaatg
     1741 ctcacgctgt aggtatctca gttcggtgta ggtcgttcgc tccaagctgg gctgtgtgca
     1801 cgaacccccc gttcagcccg accgctgcgc cttatccggt aactatcgtc ttgagtccaa
     1861 cccggtaaga cacgacttat cgccactggc agcagccact ggtaacagga ttagcagagc
     1921 gaggtatgta ggcggtgcta cagagttctt gaagtggtgg cctaactacg gctacactag
     1981 aaggacagta tttggtatct gcgctctgct gaagccagtt accttcggaa aaagagttgg
     2041 tagctcttga tccggcaaac aaaccaccgc tggtagcggt ggtttttttg tttgcaagca
     2101 gcagattacg cgcagaaaaa aaggatctca agaagatcct ttgatctttt ctacggggtc
     2161 tgacgctcag tggaacgaaa actcacgtta agggattttg gtcatgagat tatcaaaaag
     2221 gatcttcacc tagatccttt taaattaaaa atgaagtttt aaatcaatct aaagtatata
     2281 tgagtaaact tggtctgaca gttaccaatg cttaatcagt gaggcaccta tctcagcgat
     2341 ctgtctattt cgttcatcca tagttgcctg actccccgtc gtgtagataa ctacgatacg
     2401 ggagggctta ccatctggcc ccagtgctgc aatgataccg cgagacccac gctcaccggc
     2461 tccagattta tcagcaataa accagccagc cggaagggcc gagcgcagaa gtggtcctgc
     2521 aactttatcc gcctccatcc agtctattaa ttgttgccgg gaagctagag taagtagttc
     2581 gccagttaat agtttgcgca acgttgttgc cattgctaca ggcatcgtgg tgtcacgctc
     2641 gtcgtttggt atggcttcat tcagctccgg ttcccaacga tcaaggcgag ttacatgatc
     2701 ccccatgttg tgcaaaaaag cggttagctc cttcggtcct ccgatcgttg tcagaagtaa
     2761 gttggccgca gtgttatcac tcatggttat ggcagcactg cataattctc ttactgtcat
     2821 gccatccgta agatgctttt ctgtgactgg tgagtactca accaagtcat tctgagaata
     2881 gtgtatgcgg cgaccgagtt gctcttgccc ggcgtcaata cgggataata ccgcgccaca
     2941 tagcagaact ttaaaagtgc tcatcattgg aaaacgttct tcggggcgaa aactctcaag
     3001 gatcttaccg ctgttgagat ccagttcgat gtaacccact cgtgcaccca actgatcttc
     3061 agcatctttt actttcacca gcgtttctgg gtgagcaaaa acaggaaggc aaaatgccgc
     3121 aaaaaaggga ataagggcga cacggaaatg ttgaatactc atactcttcc tttttcaata
     3181 ttattgaagc atttatcagg gttattgtct catgagcgga tacatatttg aatgtattta
     3241 gaaaaataaa caaatagggg ttccgcgcac atttccccga aaagtgccac ctgacgtcta
     3301 agaaaccatt attatcatga cattaaccta taaaaatagg cgtatcacga ggccctttcg
     3361 tctcgcgcgt ttcggtgatg acggtgaaaa cctctgacac atgcagctcc cggagacggt
     3421 cacagcttgt ctgtaagcgg atgccgggag cagacaagcc cgtcagggcg cgtcagcggg
     3481 tgttggcggg tgtcggggct ggcttaacta tgcggcatca gagcagattg tactgagagt
     3541 gcaccatatg gacatattgt cgttagaacg cggctacaat taatacataa ccttatgtat
     3601 catacacata cgatttaggt gacactata
//
