Features (pLannotate 1.2.2; 13 found; start..end, strand, type, name):
      1..19      +  promoter       SP6 promoter: promoter for bacteriophage SP6 RNA polymerase
     81..785     +  CDS            mCherry: mCherry is a basic (constitutively fluorescent) red fluorescent protein published in 2004, derived from Discosoma sp.. It is reported to be a very rapidly-maturing monomer with low acid sensitivity.
    795..916     +  polyA_signal   SV40 poly(A) signal: SV40 polyadenylation signal
    923..956     +  protein_bind   loxP: Cre-mediated recombination occurs in the 8-bp core sequence (GCATACAT). Cre recombinase
    963..1203    +  promoter       U6 promoter: RNA polymerase III promoter for human U6 snRNA
   1213..1246    +  protein_bind   loxP: Cre-mediated recombination occurs in the 8-bp core sequence (GCATACAT). Cre recombinase
   1284..1302    -  promoter       T7 promoter: promoter for bacteriophage T7 RNA polymerase
   1324..1377    -  CDS            lacI (fragment): lac repressor; lacI; The lac repressor binds to the lac operator to inhibit transcription in E. coli. This inhibition can be relieved by adding lactose or isopropyl-β-D-thiogalactopyranoside (IPTG).
   1560..2148    -  rep_origin     ori: high-copy-number ColE1/pMB1/pBR322/pUC origin of replication
   2319..3179    -  CDS            AmpR: β-lactamase; bla; confers resistance to ampicillin, carbenicillin, and related antibiotics
   3180..3284    -  promoter       AmpR promoter: bla
   3379..3414    +  CDS            rop (fragment): Rop protein, which maintains plasmids at low copy number; rop
   3516..3567    +  misc_feature   bom (fragment): basis of mobility region from pBR322
>Addgene plasmid #119992 | pMaCTag-13 | addgene full sequence | sequence record 232512 | Addgene NGS Result
ATTTAGGTGACACTATAGAACGCGGCCGCCAGCTGAAGCTTCGTACGTCAGGTGGAGGAGGTAGTGGCGG
AGGCGGATCCGTGAGCAAGGGCGAGGAGGATAACATGGCCATCATCAAGGAGTTCATGCGCTTCAAGGTG
CACATGGAGGGCTCCGTGAACGGCCACGAGTTCGAGATCGAGGGCGAGGGCGAGGGCCGCCCCTACGAGG
GCACCCAGACCGCCAAGCTGAAGGTGACCAAGGGTGGCCCCCTGCCCTTCGCCTGGGACATCCTGTCCCC
TCAGTTCATGTACGGCTCCAAGGCCTACGTGAAGCACCCCGCCGACATCCCCGACTACTTGAAGCTGTCC
TTCCCCGAGGGCTTCAAGTGGGAGCGCGTGATGAACTTCGAGGACGGCGGCGTGGTGACCGTGACCCAGG
ACTCCTCCCTGCAGGACGGCGAGTTCATCTACAAGGTGAAGCTGCGCGGCACCAACTTCCCCTCCGACGG
CCCCGTAATGCAGAAGAAGACCATGGGCTGGGAGGCCTCCTCCGAGCGGATGTACCCCGAGGACGGCGCC
CTGAAGGGCGAGATCAAGCAGAGGCTGAAGCTGAAGGACGGCGGCCACTACGACGCTGAGGTCAAGACCA
CCTACAAGGCCAAGAAGCCCGTGCAGCTGCCCGGCGCCTACAACGTCAACATCAAGTTGGACATCACCTC
CCACAACGAGGACTACACCATCGTGGAACAGTACGAACGCGCCGAGGGCCGCCACTCCACCGGCGGCATG
GACGAGCTGTACAAGTGAACTAGTAACTTGTTTATTGCAGCTTATAATGGTTACAAATAAAGCAATAGCA
TCACAAATTTCACAAATAAAGCATTTTTTTCACTGCATTCTAGTTGTGGTTTGTCCAAACTCATCAATGT
ATCTTAGTCGATATAACTTCGTATAGCATACATTATACGAAGTTATGTCGAGGAGGGCCTATTTCCCATG
ATTCCTTCATATTTGCATATACGATACAAGGCTGTTAGAGAGATAATTGGAATTAATTTGACTGTAAACA
CAAAGATATTAGTACAAAATACGTGACGTAGAAAGTAATAATTTCTTGGGTAGTTTGCAGTTTTAAAATT
ATGTTTTAAAATGGACTATCATATGCTTACCGTAACTTGAAAGTATTTCGATTTCTTGGCTTTATATATC
TTGTGGAAAGGACGAAACACCGATAACTTCGTATAGCATACATTATACGAAGTTATGGTACCGATGCAGC
TAGCCCGCGGATCTGCCGGTCTCCCTATAGTGAGTCGTATTAATTTCGATAAGCCAGGTTAACCTGCATT
AATGAATCGGCCAACGCGCGGGGAGAGGCGGTTTGCGTATTGGGCGCTCTTCCGCTTCCTCGCTCACTGA
CTCGCTGCGCTCGGTCGTTCGGCTGCGGCGAGCGGTATCAGCTCACTCAAAGGCGGTAATACGGTTATCC
ACAGAATCAGGGGATAACGCAGGAAAGAACATGTGAGCAAAAGGCCAGCAAAAGGCCAGGAACCGTAAAA
AGGCCGCGTTGCTGGCGTTTTTCCATAGGCTCCGCCCCCCTGACGAGCATCACAAAAATCGACGCTCAAG
TCAGAGGTGGCGAAACCCGACAGGACTATAAAGATACCAGGCGTTTCCCCCTGGAAGCTCCCTCGTGCGC
TCTCCTGTTCCGACCCTGCCGCTTACCGGATACCTGTCCGCCTTTCTCCCTTCGGGAAGCGTGGCGCTTT
CTCATAGCTCACGCTGTAGGTATCTCAGTTCGGTGTAGGTCGTTCGCTCCAAGCTGGGCTGTGTGCACGA
ACCCCCCGTTCAGCCCGACCGCTGCGCCTTATCCGGTAACTATCGTCTTGAGTCCAACCCGGTAAGACAC
GACTTATCGCCACTGGCAGCAGCCACTGGTAACAGGATTAGCAGAGCGAGGTATGTAGGCGGTGCTACAG
AGTTCTTGAAGTGGTGGCCTAACTACGGCTACACTAGAAGAACAGTATTTGGTATCTGCGCTCTGCTGAA
GCCAGTTACCTTCGGAAAAAGAGTTGGTAGCTCTTGATCCGGCAAACAAACCACCGCTGGTAGCGGTGGT
TTTTTTGTTTGCAAGCAGCAGATTACGCGCAGAAAAAAAGGATCTCAAGAAGATCCTTTGATCTTTTCTA
CGGGGTCTGACGCTCAGTGGAACGAAAACTCACGTTAAGGGATTTTGGTCATGAGATTATCAAAAAGGAT
CTTCACCTAGATCCTTTTAAATTAAAAATGAAGTTTTAAATCAATCTAAAGTATATATGAGTAAACTTGG
TCTGACAGTTACCAATGCTTAATCAGTGAGGCACCTATCTCAGCGATCTGTCTATTTCGTTCATCCATAG
TTGCCTGACTCCCCGTCGTGTAGATAACTACGATACGGGAGGGCTTACCATCTGGCCCCAGTGCTGCAAT
GATACCGCGAGACCCACGCTCACCGGCTCCAGATTTATCAGCAATAAACCAGCCAGCCGGAAGGGCCGAG
CGCAGAAGTGGTCCTGCAACTTTATCCGCCTCCATCCAGTCTATTAATTGTTGCCGGGAAGCTAGAGTAA
GTAGTTCGCCAGTTAATAGTTTGCGCAACGTTGTTGCCATTGCTACAGGCATCGTGGTGTCACGCTCGTC
GTTTGGTATGGCTTCATTCAGCTCCGGTTCCCAACGATCAAGGCGAGTTACATGATCCCCCATGTTGTGC
AAAAAAGCGGTTAGCTCCTTCGGTCCTCCGATCGTTGTCAGAAGTAAGTTGGCCGCAGTGTTATCACTCA
TGGTTATGGCAGCACTGCATAATTCTCTTACTGTCATGCCATCCGTAAGATGCTTTTCTGTGACTGGTGA
GTACTCAACCAAGTCATTCTGAGAATAGTGTATGCGGCGACCGAGTTGCTCTTGCCCGGCGTCAATACGG
GATAATACCGCGCCACATAGCAGAACTTTAAAAGTGCTCATCATTGGAAAACGTTCTTCGGGGCGAAAAC
TCTCAAGGATCTTACCGCTGTTGAGATCCAGTTCGATGTAACCCACTCGTGCACCCAACTGATCTTCAGC
ATCTTTTACTTTCACCAGCGTTTCTGGGTGAGCAAAAACAGGAAGGCAAAATGCCGCAAAAAAGGGAATA
AGGGCGACACGGAAATGTTGAATACTCATACTCTTCCTTTTTCAATATTATTGAAGCATTTATCAGGGTT
ATTGTCTCATGAGCGGATACATATTTGAATGTATTTAGAAAAATAAACAAATAGGGGTTCCGCGCACATT
TCCCCGAAAAGTGCCACCTGACGTCTAAGAAACCATTATTATCATGACATTAACCTATAAAAATAGGCGT
ATCACGAGGCCCTTTCGTCTCGCGCGTTTCGGTGATGACGGTGAAAACCTCTGACACATGCAGCTCCCGG
AGACGGTCACAGCTTGTCTGTAAGCGGATGCCGGGAGCAGACAAGCCCGTCAGGGCGCGTCAGCGGGTGT
TGGCGGGTGTCGGGGCTGGCTTAACTATGCGGCATCAGAGCAGATTGTACTGAGAGTGCACCATATGGAC
ATATTGTCGTTAGAACGCGGCTACAATTAATACATAACCTTATGTATCATACACATACG
